>Addgene plasmid #194559 | pRK5-mEGFP-HMGB1-MUT-RtoK | addgene full sequence | sequence record 385258 | Addgene NGS Result
TTCGAGCTCGCCCGACATTGATTATTGACTAGTTATTAATAGTAATCAATTACGGGGTCATTAGTTCATA
GCCCATATATGGAGTTCCGCGTTACATAACTTACGGTAAATGGCCCGCCTGGCTGACCGCCCAACGACCC
CCGCCCATTGACGTCAATAATGACGTATGTTCCCATAGTAACGCCAATAGGGACTTTCCATTGACGTCAA
TGGGTGGAGTATTTACGGTAAACTGCCCACTTGGCAGTACATCAAGTGTATCATATGCCAAGTACGCCCC
CTATTGACGTCAATGACGGTAAATGGCCCGCCTGGCATTATGCCCAGTACATGACCTTATGGGACTTTCC
TACTTGGCAGTACATCTACGTATTAGTCATCGCTATTACCATGGTGATGCGGTTTTGGCAGTACATCAAT
GGGCGTGGATAGCGGTTTGACTCACGGGGATTTCCAAGTCTCCACCCCATTGACGTCAATGGGAGTTTGT
TTTGGCACCAAAATCAACGGGACTTTCCAAAATGTCGTAACAACTCCGCCCCATTGACGCAAATGGGCGG
TAGGCGTGTACGGTGGGAGGTCTATATAAGCAGAGCTCGTTTAGTGAACCGTCAGATCGCCTGGAGACGC
CATCCACGCTGTTTTGACCTCCATAGAAGACACCGGGACCGATCCAGCCTCCGCGGCCGGGAACGGTGCA
TTGGAACGCGGATTCCCCGTGCCAAGAGTGACGTAAGTACCGCCTATAGAGTCTATAGGCCCACCCCCTT
GGCTTCGTTAGAACGCGGCTACAATTAATACATAACCTTATGTATCATACACATACGATTTAGGTGACAC
TATAGAATAACATCCACTTTGCCTTTCTCTCCACAGGTGTCCACTCCCAGGTCCAACTGCACCTCGGTTC
TATCGATTGAATTCGTACCGGTGCCACCATGGTGAGCAAGGGCGAGGAGCTGTTCACCGGGGTGGTGCCC
ATCCTGGTCGAGCTGGACGGCGACGTAAACGGCCACAAGTTCAGCGTGCGCGGCGAGGGCGAGGGCGATG
CCACCAACGGCAAGCTGACCCTGAAGTTCATCTGCACCACCGGCAAGCTGCCCGTGCCCTGGCCCACCCT
CGTGACCACCCTGACCTACGGCGTGCAGTGCTTCAGCCGCTACCCCGACCACATGAAGCAGCACGACTTC
TTCAAGTCCGCCATGCCCGAAGGCTACGTCCAGGAGCGCACCATCTCCTTCAAGGACGACGGCACCTACA
AGACCCGCGCCGAGGTGAAGTTCGAGGGCGACACCCTGGTGAACCGCATCGAGCTGAAGGGCATCGACTT
CAAGGAGGACGGCAACATCCTGGGGCACAAGCTGGAGTACAACTTCAACAGCCACAACGTCTATATCACG
GCCGACAAGCAGAAGAACGGCATCAAGGCGAACTTCAAGATCCGCCACAACGTCGAGGACGGCAGCGTGC
AGCTCGCCGACCACTACCAGCAGAACACCCCCATCGGCGACGGCCCCGTGCTGCTGCCCGACAACCACTA
CCTGAGCACCCAGTCCAAGCTGAGCAAAGACCCCAACGAGAAGCGCGATCACATGGTCCTGCTGGAGTTC
GTGACCGCCGCCGGGATCACTCTCGGCATGGACGAGCTGTACACGGCGATGGGCAAAGGAGATCCTAAGA
AGCCGAGAGGCAAAATGTCATCATATGCATTTTTTGTGCAAACTTGTCGGGAGGAGCATAAGAAGAAGCA
CCCAGATGCTTCAGTCAACTTCTCAGAGTTTTCTAAGAAGTGCTCAGAGAGGTGGAAGACCATGTCTGCT
AAAGAGAAAGGAAAATTTGAAGATATGGCAAAAGCGGACAAGGCCCGTTATGAAAGAGAAATGAAAACCT
ATATCCCTCCCAAAGGGGAGACAAAAAAGAAGTTCAAGGATCCCAATGCACCCAAGAGGCCTCCTTCGGC
CTTCTTCCTCTTCTGCTCTGAGTATCGCCCAAAAATCAAAGGAGAACATCCTGGCCTGTCCATTGGTGAT
GTTGCGAAGAAACTGGGAGAGATGTGGAATAACACTGCTGCAGATGACAAGCAGCCTTATGAAAAGAAGG
CTGCGAAGCTGAAGGAAAAATATGAAAAGGATATTGCTGCATATCGAGCTAAAGGAAAGCCTGATGCAGC
AAAAAAGGGAGTTGTCAAGGCTGAAAAAAGCAAGAAAAGGAAGAAAAAGAAGATGAAAAAGATGAAGAAG
ATGAAAAAGAAGAAGAAGATGAAGAAGATGAAGATGAAGAAGAAGATGATGATGATGAATAAGTTGGTTC
TAGCGCAGTTCTTCTTCTCCTGTCTATAAAGTCGACCTGCAGAAGCTTGGCCGCCATGGCCCAACTTGTT
TATTGCAGCTTATAATGGTTACAAATAAAGCAATAGCATCACAAATTTCACAAATAAAGCATTTTTTTCA
CTGCATTCTAGTTGTGGTTTGTCCAAACTCATCAATGTATCTTATCATGTCTGGATCGGGAATTAATTCG
GCGCAGCACCATGGCCTGAAATAACCTCTGAAAGAGGAACTTGGTTAGGTACCTTCTGAGGCGGAAAGAA
CCAGCTGTGGAATGTGTGTCAGTTAGGGTGTGGAAAGTCCCCAGGCTCCCCAGCAGGCAGAAGTATGCAA
AGCATGCATCTCAATTAGTCAGCAACCAGGTGTGGAAAGTCCCCAGGCTCCCCAGCAGGCAGAAGTATGC
AAAGCATGCATCTCAATTAGTCAGCAACCATAGTCCCGCCCCTAACTCCGCCCATCCCGCCCCTAACTCC
GCCCAGTTCCGCCCATTCTCCGCCCCATGGCTGACTAATTTTTTTTATTTATGCAGAGGCCGAGGCCGCC
TCGGCCTCTGAGCTATTCCAGAAGTAGTGAGGAGGCTTTTTTGGAGGCCTAGGCTTTTGCAAAAAGCTGT
TAACAGCTTGGCACTGGCCGTCGTTTTACAACGTCGTGACTGGGAAAACCCTGGCGTTACCCAACTTAAT
CGCCTTGCAGCACATCCCCCTTTCGCCAGCTGGCGTAATAGCGAAGAGGCCCGCACCGATCGCCCTTCCC
AACAGTTGCGCAGCCTGAATGGCGAATGGCGCCTGATGCGGTATTTTCTCCTTACGCATCTGTGCGGTAT
TTCACACCGCATA
[142 nt withheld, positions 3164-3305]
C
[141 nt withheld, positions 3307-3447]
CCTTTGACGTTGGAGTCCACGTTCTTT
[37 nt withheld, positions 3475-3511]
ACCCTATCTCGGGCTATTCTTTTGATTTATAAGGGATTTTGCCGATTTCGGCCTATTGGTTAAAAAATGA
GCTGATTTAACAAAAATTTAACGCGAATTTTAACAAAATATTAACGTTTACAATTTTATGGTGCACTCTC
AGTACAATCTGCTCTGATGCCGCATAGTTAAGCCAGCCCCGACACCCGCCAACACCCGCTGACGCGCCCT
GACGGGCTTGTCTGCTCCCGGCATCCGCTTACAGACAAGCTGTGACCGTCTCCGGGAGCTGCATGTGTCA
GAGGTTTTCACCGTCATCACCGAAACGCGCGAGACGAAAGGGCCTCGTGATACGCCTATTTTTATAGGTT
AATGTCATGATAATAATGGTTTCTTAGACGTCAGGTGGCACTTTTCGGGGAAATGTGCGCGGAACCCCTA
TTTGTTTATTTTTCTAAATACATTCAAATATGTATCCGCTCATGAGACAATAACCCTGATAAATGCTTCA
ATAATATTGAAAAAGGAAGAGTATGAGTATTCAACATTTCCGTGTCGCCCTTATTCCCTTTTTTGCGGCA
TTTTGCCTTCCTGTTTTTGCTCACCCAGAAACGCTGGTGAAAGTAAAAGATGCTGAAGATCAGTTGGGTG
CACGAGTGGGTTACATCGAACTGGATCTCAACAGCGGTAAGATCCTTGAGAGTTTTCGCCCCGAAGAACG
TTTTCCAATGATGAGCACTTTTAAAGTTCTGCTATGTGGCGCGGTATTATCCCGTATTGACGCCGGGCAA
GAGCAACTCGGTCGCCGCATACACTATTCTCAGAATGACTTGGTTGAGTACTCACCAGTCACAGAAAAGC
ATCTTACGGATGGCATGACAGTAAGAGAATTATGCAGTGCTGCCATAACCATGAGTGATAACACTGCGGC
CAACTTACTTCTGACAACGATCGGAGGACCGAAGGAGCTAACCGCTTTTTTGCACAACATGGGGGATCAT
GTAACTCGCCTTGATCGTTGGGAACCGGAGCTGAATGAAGCCATACCAAACGACGAGCGTGACACCACGA
TGCCTGTAGCAATGGCAACAACGTTGCGCAAACTATTAACTGGCGAACTACTTACTCTAGCTTCCCGGCA
ACAATTAATAGACTGGATGGAGGCGGATAAAGTTGCAGGACCACTTCTGCGCTCGGCCCTTCCGGCTGGC
TGGTTTATTGCTGATAAATCTGGAGCCGGTGAGCGTGGGTCTCGCGGTATCATTGCAGCACTGGGGCCAG
ATGGTAAGCCCTCCCGTATCGTAGTTATCTACACGACGGGGAGTCAGGCAACTATGGATGAACGAAATAG
ACAGATCGCTGAGATAGGTGCCTCACTGATTAAGCATTGGTAACTGTCAGACCAAGTTTACTCATATATA
CTTTAGATTGATTTAAAACTTCATTTTTAATTTAAAAGGATCTAGGTGAAGATCCTTTTTGATAATCTCA
TGACCAAAATCCCTTAACGTGAGTTTTCGTTCCACTGAGCGTCAGACCCCGTAGAAAAGATCAAAGGATC
TTCTTGAGATCCTTTTTTTCTGCGCGTAATCTGCTGCTTGCAAACAAAAAAACCACCGCTACCAGCGGTG
GTTTGTTTGCCGGATCAAGAGCTACCAACTCTTTTTCCGAAGGTAACTGGCTTCAGCAGAGCGCAGATAC
CAAATACTGTTCTTCTAGTGTAGCCGTAGTTAGGCCACCACTTCAAGAACTCTGTAGCACCGCCTACATA
CCTCGCTCTGCTAATCCTGTTACCAGTGGCTGCTGCCAGTGGCGATAAGTCGTGTCTTACCGGGTTGGAC
TCAAGACGATAGTTACCGGATAAGGCGCAGCGGTCGGGCTGAACGGGGGGTTCGTGCACACAGCCCAGCT
TGGAGCGAACGACCTACACCGAACTGAGATACCTACAGCGTGAGCTATGAGAAAGCGCCACGCTTCCCGA
AGGGAGAAAGGCGGACAGGTATCCGGTAAGCGGCAGGGTCGGAACAGGAGAGCGCACGAGGGAGCTTCCA
GGGGGAAACGCCTGGTATCTTTATAGTCCTGTCGGGTTTCGCCACCTCTGACTTGAGCGTCGATTTTTGT
GATGCTCGTCAGGGGGGCGGAGCCTATGGAAAAACGCCAGCAACGCGGCCTTTTTACGGTTCCTGGCCTT
TTGCTGGCCTTTTGCTCACATGTTCTTTCCTGCGTTATCCCCTGATTCTGTGGATAACCGTATTACCGCC
TTTGAGTGAGCTGATACCGCTCGCCGCAGCCGAACGACCGAGCGCAGCGAGTCAGTGAGCGAGGAAGCGG
AAGAGCGCCCAATACGCAAACCGCCTCTCCCCGCGCGTTGGCCGATTCATTAATGCAGCTGGCACGACAG
GTTTCCCGACTGGAAAGCGGGCAGTGAGCGCAACGCAATTAATGTGAGTTAGCTCACTCATTAGGCACCC
CAGGCTTTACACTTTATGCTTCCGGCTCGTATGTTGTGTGGAATTGTGAGCGGATAACAATTTCACACAG
GAAACAGCTATGACATGATTACGAATTAA
Features (pLannotate 1.2.2; 21 found; start..end, strand, type, name):
     14..393     +  enhancer       CMV enhancer: human cytomegalovirus immediate early enhancer
    394..597     +  promoter       CMV promoter: human cytomegalovirus (CMV) immediate early promoter
    733..776     +  intron         CMV intron (fragment): modified intron A from human cytomegalovirus
    828..846     +  promoter       SP6 promoter: promoter for bacteriophage SP6 RNA polymerase
    850..887     +  CDS            IgH signal sequence (fragment): signal sequence from the mouse immunoglobulin heavy chain variable region
    939..1653    +  CDS            SiriusGFP (fragment): enhanced GFP (EGFP) derivative that exhibits robust folding and enhanced photostability (Zhong et al., 2019) mammalian codon-optimized
   1659..2201    +  CDS            HMGB1 (fragment): HMGB1_BOVIN - Also known as HMG1. Experimental evidence at protein level: Swiss-Prot protein existence level 1. In the extracellular compartment (following either active secretion or passive release)involved in regulation of the inflammatory response. Fully reduced HGMB1 (which subsequently gets oxidized after release) in association with CXCL12 mediates the recruitment of inflammatory cells during the initial phase of tissue injury; the CXCL12:HMGB1 complex triggers CXCR4 homodimerization (By similarity). Induces the migration of monocyte-derived immature dendritic cells and seems to regulate
   2373..2507    +  polyA_signal   SV40 poly(A) signal: SV40 polyadenylation signal
   2576..2933    +  promoter       SV40 promoter: SV40 enhancer and early promoter
   2952..3106    +  CDS            lacZα (fragment): LacZα fragment of β-galactosidase; lacZ fragment
   3112..3163    -  misc_feature   bom (fragment): basis of mobility region from pBR322
   3182..3562    +  rep_origin     M13 ori (sequence partly withheld): M13 bacteriophage origin of replication; arrow indicates direction of (+) strand synthesis
   3638..3687    -  misc_feature   bom (fragment): basis of mobility region from pBR322
   3789..3824    -  CDS            rop (fragment): Rop protein, which maintains plasmids at low copy number; rop
   3919..4023    +  promoter       AmpR promoter: bla
   4024..4884    +  CDS            AmpR: β-lactamase; bla; confers resistance to ampicillin, carbenicillin, and related antibiotics
   5055..5643    +  rep_origin     ori: high-copy-number ColE1/pMB1/pBR322/pUC origin of replication
   5826..5918    +  CDS            lacI (fragment): lac repressor; lacI; The lac repressor binds to the lac operator to inhibit transcription in E. coli. This inhibition can be relieved by adding lactose or isopropyl-β-D-thiogalactopyranoside (IPTG).
   5931..5952    +  protein_bind   CAP binding site: CAP binding activates transcription in the presence of cAMP. E. coli catabolite activator protein
   5967..5997    +  promoter       lac promoter: promoter for the E. coli lac operon
   6005..6021    +  protein_bind   lac operator: The lac repressor binds to the lac operator to inhibit transcription in E. coli. This inhibition can be relieved by adding lactose or isopropyl-β-D-thiogalactopyranoside (IPTG). lac repressor encoded by lacI
