[The description below was written by a language model from this plasmid's Addgene catalogue record and pLannotate feature annotations shown in this document.]
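Description:
pRK5-mEGFP-HMGB1-MUT-RtoK is a 6,060 nt mammalian expression plasmid built on the pRK5 backbone. It is propagated in E. coli through a high-copy ColE1/pUC-type origin and selected with ampicillin via the β-lactamase gene and its native promoter. The backbone also carries an M13 phage origin for single-stranded DNA production. Assorted vector remnants are present as well (lac promoter/operator and CAP site, and fragments of lacZα, lacI, rop and bom), and these have no role in expression of the insert.

The expression cassette is driven by the human cytomegalovirus immediate-early enhancer and promoter, followed by a fragment of CMV intron A and an SP6 promoter that could support in vitro transcription. The short match to an IgH signal sequence upstream of the coding region is probably a leader remnant of the pRK5 backbone rather than a functional secretion signal. The open reading frame encodes monomeric EGFP fused to the N terminus of human HMGB1. The annotation tool labels the fluorescent protein as a SiriusGFP fragment and matches HMGB1 to the bovine orthologue, both of which reflect sequence similarity. The HMGB1 match ends partway through the coding sequence, as expected for the K184Rfs*44 frameshift mutant, in which the normal C-terminal tail is replaced by a novel sequence. In this "R > K" variant, the arginines after Lys185 in the frameshifted tail are substituted with lysines. An SV40 polyadenylation signal terminates the transcript, and an SV40 enhancer/early promoter region lies downstream.

The construct is intended for transient expression in mammalian cells to visualise localisation of the mutant protein. In the context of the associated study on aberrant phase separation and nucleolar dysfunction in rare genetic diseases, it likely tests the contribution of the tail's arginine residues.
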