Addgene plasmid #194559: pRK5-mEGFP-HMGB1-MUT-RtoK
Purpose: Mammalian Expression of mEGFP-HMGB1 Mutant (K184Rfs*44) Fusion Protein, "R > K" variant
Depositing lab: Denes Hnisz. Depositing organization: Max Planck Institute for Molecular Genetics. Publication: Aberrant phase separation and nucleolar dysfunction in rare genetic diseases. Mensah MA, Niskanen H, Magalhaes AP, Basu S, Kircher M, Sczakiel HL, Reiter AMV, Elsner J, Meinecke P, Biskup S, Chung BHY, Dombrowsky G, Eckmann-Scholz C, Hitz MP, Hoischen A, Holterhus PM, Hulsemann W, Kahrizi K, Kalscheuer VM, Kan A, Krumbiegel M, Kurth I, Leubner J, Longardt AC, Moritz JD, Najmabadi H, Skipalova K, Snijders Blok L, Tzschach A, Wiedersberg E, Zenker M, Garcia-Cabau C, Buschow R, Salvatella X, Kraushar ML, Mundlos S, Caliebe A, Spielmann M, Horn D, Hnisz D. Nature. 2023 Feb;614(7948):564-571. doi: 10.1038/s41586-022-05682-1. Epub 2023 Feb 8. PubMed 36755093.
Backbone
  Vector backbone: pRK5
  Vector type: Mammalian Expression
Growth in bacteria
  Bacterial resistance: Ampicillin, 100 μg/mL
  Growth temperature: 37°C
  Growth strain: DH5alpha
  Copy number: High Copy
Gene/Insert
  Gene/Insert name: HMGB1
  Species: H. sapiens (human)
  Mutation: R > K substitutions after Lys185
  Entrez Gene: HMGB1 (a.k.a. HMG-1, HMG1, HMG3, SBP-1)
  Tag / fusion protein: mEGFP (N terminal on insert)
  Cloning method: Gibson Cloning
Terms and licenses: Academic/Nonprofit Terms; Industry Terms: Not Available to Industry
How to cite: pRK5-mEGFP-HMGB1-MUT-RtoK was a gift from Denes Hnisz (Addgene plasmid # 194559 ; http://n2t.net/addgene:194559 ; RRID:Addgene_194559)
